>Addgene plasmid #106764 | gh93 | addgene full sequence | sequence record 221109 | Addgene Assembled Full Sequence
CTAAATTGTAAGCGTTAATATTTTGTTAAAATTCGCGTTAAATTTTTGTTAAATCAGCTCATTTTTTAAC
CAATAGGCCGAAATCGGCAAAATCCCTTATAAATCAAAAGAATAGACCGAGATAGGGTTGAGTGGCCGCT
ACAGGGCGCTCCCATTCGCCATTCAGGCTGCGCAACTGTTGGGAAGGGCGTTTCGGTGCGGGCCTCTTCG
CTATTACGCCAGCTGGCGAAAGGGGGATGTGCTGCAAGGCGATTAAGTTGGGTAACGCCAGGGTTTTCCC
AGTCACGACGTTGTAAAACGACGGCCAGTGAGCGCGACGTAATACGACTCACTATAGGGCGAATTGGCGG
AAGGCCGTCAAGGCCACGTGTCTTGTCCAGAGCTCGATATCGAATTCGAGGGCCTATTTCCCATGATTCC
TTCATATTTGCATATACGATACAAGGCTGTTAGAGAGATAATTGGAATTAATTTGACTGTAAACACAAAG
ATATTAGTACAAAATACGTGACGTAGAAAGTAATAATTTCTTGGGTAGTTTGCAGTTTTAAAATTATGTT
TTAAAATGGACTATCATATGCTTACCGTAACTTGAAAGTATTTCGATTTCTTGGCTTTATATATCTTGTG
GAAAGGACGAAACACCGTGAACGGTCCGTTGTGAGAGTTTTAGAGCTAGAAATAGCAAGTTAAAATAAGG
CTAGTCCGTTATCAACTTGAAAAAGTGGCACCGAGTCGGTGCTTTTTTTGGTACCTGGAGCACAAGACTG
GCCTCATGGGCCTTCCGCTCACTGCCCGCTTTCCAGTCGGGAAACCTGTCGTGCCAGCTGCATTAACATG
GTCATAGCTGTTTCCTTGCGTATTGGGCGCTCTCCGCTTCCTCGCTCACTGACTCGCTGCGCTCGGTCGT
TCGGGTAAAGCCTGGGGTGCCTAATGAGCAAAAGGCCAGCAAAAGGCCAGGAACCGTAAAAAGGCCGCGT
TGCTGGCGTTTTTCCATAGGCTCCGCCCCCCTGACGAGCATCACAAAAATCGACGCTCAAGTCAGAGGTG
GCGAAACCCGACAGGACTATAAAGATACCAGGCGTTTCCCCCTGGAAGCTCCCTCGTGCGCTCTCCTGTT
CCGACCCTGCCGCTTACCGGATACCTGTCCGCCTTTCTCCCTTCGGGAAGCGTGGCGCTTTCTCATAGCT
CACGCTGTAGGTATCTCAGTTCGGTGTAGGTCGTTCGCTCCAAGCTGGGCTGTGTGCACGAACCCCCCGT
TCAGCCCGACCGCTGCGCCTTATCCGGTAACTATCGTCTTGAGTCCAACCCGGTAAGACACGACTTATCG
CCACTGGCAGCAGCCACTGGTAACAGGATTAGCAGAGCGAGGTATGTAGGCGGTGCTACAGAGTTCTTGA
AGTGGTGGCCTAACTACGGCTACACTAGAAGAACAGTATTTGGTATCTGCGCTCTGCTGAAGCCAGTTAC
CTTCGGAAAAAGAGTTGGTAGCTCTTGATCCGGCAAACAAACCACCGCTGGTAGCGGTGGTTTTTTTGTT
TGCAAGCAGCAGATTACGCGCAGAAAAAAAGGATCTCAAGAAGATCCTTTGATCTTTTCTACGGGGTCTG
ACGCTCAGTGGAACGAAAACTCACGTTAAGGGATTTTGGTCATGAGATTATCAAAAAGGATCTTCACCTA
GATCCTTTTAAATTAAAAATGAAGTTTTAAATCAATCTAAAGTATATATGAGTAAACTTGGTCTGACAGT
TACCAATGCTTAATCAGTGAGGCACCTATCTCAGCGATCTGTCTATTTCGTTCATCCATAGTTGCCTGAC
TCCCCGTCGTGTAGATAACTACGATACGGGAGGGCTTACCATCTGGCCCCAGTGCTGCAATGATACCGCG
AGAACCACGCTCACCGGCTCCAGATTTATCAGCAATAAACCAGCCAGCCGGAAGGGCCGAGCGCAGAAGT
GGTCCTGCAACTTTATCCGCCTCCATCCAGTCTATTAATTGTTGCCGGGAAGCTAGAGTAAGTAGTTCGC
CAGTTAATAGTTTGCGCAACGTTGTTGCCATTGCTACAGGCATCGTGGTGTCACGCTCGTCGTTTGGTAT
GGCTTCATTCAGCTCCGGTTCCCAACGATCAAGGCGAGTTACATGATCCCCCATGTTGTGCAAAAAAGCG
GTTAGCTCCTTCGGTCCTCCGATCGTTGTCAGAAGTAAGTTGGCCGCAGTGTTATCACTCATGGTTATGG
CAGCACTGCATAATTCTCTTACTGTCATGCCATCCGTAAGATGCTTTTCTGTGACTGGTGAGTACTCAAC
CAAGTCATTCTGAGAATAGTGTATGCGGCGACCGAGTTGCTCTTGCCCGGCGTCAATACGGGATAATACC
GCGCCACATAGCAGAACTTTAAAAGTGCTCATCATTGGAAAACGTTCTTCGGGGCGAAAACTCTCAAGGA
TCTTACCGCTGTTGAGATCCAGTTCGATGTAACCCACTCGTGCACCCAACTGATCTTCAGCATCTTTTAC
TTTCACCAGCGTTTCTGGGTGAGCAAAAACAGGAAGGCAAAATGCCGCAAAAAAGGGAATAAGGGCGACA
CGGAAATGTTGAATACTCATACTCTTCCTTTTTCAATATTATTGAAGCATTTATCAGGGTTATTGTCTCA
TGAGCGGATACATATTTGAATGTATTTAGAAAAATAAACAAATAGGGGTTCCGCGCACATTTCCCCGAAA
AGTGCCAC
Features (pLannotate 1.2.2; 10 found; start..end, strand, type, name):
      3..134     -  rep_origin     M13 ori (fragment): M13 bacteriophage origin of replication; arrow indicates direction of (+) strand synthesis
    155..311     -  CDS            lacZα (fragment): LacZα fragment of β-galactosidase; lacZ fragment
    320..338     +  promoter       T7 promoter: promoter for bacteriophage T7 RNA polymerase
    398..638     +  promoter       U6 promoter: RNA polymerase III promoter for human U6 snRNA
    667..742     +  misc_RNA       gRNA scaffold: guide RNA scaffold for the Streptococcus pyogenes CRISPR/Cas9 system
    789..836     -  CDS            lacI (fragment): lac repressor; lacI; The lac repressor binds to the lac operator to inhibit transcription in E. coli. This inhibition can be relieved by adding lactose or isopropyl-β-D-thiogalactopyranoside (IPTG).
    873..913     -  rep_origin     RSF ori (fragment): Plasmids containing the RSF 1030 origin of replication can be propagated in E. coli cells that contain additional plasmids with compatible origins.
    991..1579    -  rep_origin     ori: high-copy-number ColE1/pMB1/pBR322/pUC origin of replication
   1750..2610    -  CDS            AmpR: β-lactamase; bla; confers resistance to ampicillin, carbenicillin, and related antibiotics
   2611..2715    -  promoter       AmpR promoter: bla
