[The description below was written by a language model from this plasmid's Addgene catalogue record and pLannotate feature annotations shown in this document.]
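Description:
gh93 is a small mammalian-expression plasmid (about 2.7 kb in the assembled sequence) that produces a single CRISPR guide RNA directed against human FUT9, the gene encoding fucosyltransferase IX. It is built on the EPB104 guide RNA cloning backbone and belongs to a validated gRNA collection covering the human glycosyltransferase genes. In bacteria it is maintained at high copy number through a ColE1/pUC-type origin and selected with ampicillin via the β-lactamase gene and its native promoter. The plasmid carries no mammalian selection marker or reporter in the annotated features.

The functional cassette consists of the human U6 promoter, an RNA polymerase III promoter suited to transcribing short, uncapped RNAs, followed by a gap of roughly 20–30 bp that corresponds to the FUT9-specific protospacer, and then the Streptococcus pyogenes Cas9 guide RNA scaffold. Transcription therefore yields a complete single guide RNA. No Cas9 coding sequence is present, so the nuclease must be supplied separately, for example from a co-transfected plasmid or a Cas9-expressing cell line. A T7 promoter lies upstream of the U6 element and serves as a convenient sequencing primer site. The remaining annotations (short fragments of an M13 origin, lacZα, lacI and an RSF origin) are partial matches that are probably remnants of the parental cloning vector rather than working elements. The restriction sites used to insert the guide are not recorded. The construct is intended for Cas9-mediated targeting or knockout of FUT9 in human cells, typically in studies of glycosylation.
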