Addgene plasmid #106764: gh93
Purpose: expression of gRNA targeting FUT9
Depositing lab: Eric-Paul Bennett. Depositing organization: University of Copenhagen. Publication: A validated gRNA library for CRISPR/Cas9 targeting of the human glycosyltransferase genome. Narimatsu Y, Joshi HJ, Zhang Y, Gomes C, Chen YH, Lorenzetti F, Furukawa S, Schjoldager K, Hansen L, Clausen H, Bennett EP, Wandall HH. Glycobiology. 2018 Jan 5. pii: 4791732. doi: 10.1093/glycob/cwx101. PubMed 29315387.
Backbone
  Vector backbone: EPB104
  Backbone manufacturer: Eric-Paul Bennett (Addgene plasmid # 68369)
  Backbone size w/o insert (bp): 2376
  Vector type: Mammalian Expression
Growth in bacteria
  Bacterial resistance: Ampicillin, 100 μg/mL
  Growth temperature: 37°C
  Growth strain: DH5alpha
  Copy number: High Copy
Gene/Insert
  Gene/Insert name: FUT9
  gRNA/shRNA sequence: GTGAACGGTCCGTTGTGAGA
  Species: H. sapiens (human)
  Entrez Gene: FUT9 (a.k.a. Fuc-TIX)
  Cloning method: Restriction Enzyme; 5′ cloning site unknown (unknown if destroyed); 3′ cloning site unknown (unknown if destroyed)
  Sequencing primers: 5′ T7NP
Terms and licenses: Academic/Nonprofit Terms; Industry Terms: Not Available to Industry
How to cite: gh93 was a gift from Eric-Paul Bennett (Addgene plasmid # 106764 ; http://n2t.net/addgene:106764 ; RRID:Addgene_106764)
