>Addgene plasmid #106764 | gh93 | addgene partial sequence | sequence record 221110 | hU6-F 5'-GAGGGCCTATTTCCCATGATT-3'
AATTGGAATTAATTTGACTGTAAACACAAAGATATTAGTACAAAATACGTGACGTAGAAAGTAATAATTT
CTTGGGTAGTTTGCAGTTTTAAAATTATGTTTTAAAATGGACTATCATATGCTTACCGTAACTTGAAAGT
ATTTCGATTTCTTGGCTTTATATATCTTGTGGAAAGGACGAAACACCGTGAACGGTCCGTTGTGAGAGTT
TTAGAGCTAGAAATAGCAAGTTAAAATAAGGCTAGTCCGTTATCAACTTGAAAAAGTGGCACCGAGTCGG
TGCTTTTTTTGGTACCTGGAGCACAAGACTGGCCTCATGGGCCTTCCGCTCACTGCCCGCTTTCCAGTCG
GGAAACCTGTCGTGCCAGCTGCATTAACATGGTCATAGCTGTTTCCTTGCGTATTGGGCGCTCTCCGCTT
CCTCGCTCACTGACTCGCTGCGCTCGGTCGTTCGGGTAAAGCCTGGGGTGCCTAATGAGCAAAAGGCCAG
CAAAAGGCCAGGAACCGTAAAAAGGCCGCGTTGCTGGCGTTTTTCCATAGGCTCCGCCCCCCTGACGAGC
ATCACAAAAATCGACGCTCAAGTCAGAGGTGGCGAAACCCGACAGGACTATAAAGATACCAGGCGTTTCC
CCCTGGAAGCTCCCTCGTGCGCTCTCCTGTTCCGACCCTGCCGCTTACCGGATACCTGTCCGCCTTTCTC
CCTTCGGGAAGCGTGGCGCTTTCTCATAGCTCACGCTGTAGGTATCTCAGTTCGGTGTAGGTCGTTCGCT
CCAAGCTGGGCTGTGTGCACGAACCCCCCGTTCAGCCCGACCGCTGCGCCTTATCCGGTAACTATCGTCT
TGAGTCCAACCCGGTAAGACACGACTTATCGCCACTGGCAGCAGCCACTGGTAACAGGATTAGCA
